Addgene plasmid #166465: mEGFP-N1 YAPS127A- L318E
Purpose: Expresses fusion of mEGFP and YAPS127A- L318E
Depositing lab: Shuguo Sun. Depositing organization: Huazhong University of Science & Technology. Publication: Interferon-gamma induces tumor resistance to anti-PD-1 immunotherapy by promoting YAP phase separation. Yu M, Peng Z, Qin M, Liu Y, Wang J, Zhang C, Lin J, Dong T, Wang L, Li S, Yang Y, Xu S, Guo W, Zhang X, Shi M, Peng H, Luo X, Zhang H, Zhang L, Li Y, Yang XP, Sun S. Mol Cell. 2021 Feb 13. pii: S1097-2765(21)00010-1. doi: 10.1016/j.molcel.2021.01.010. PubMed 33606996.
Backbone
  Vector backbone: mEGFP-N1
  Vector type: Mammalian Expression
Growth in bacteria
  Bacterial resistance: Kanamycin, 50 μg/mL
  Growth temperature: 37°C
  Growth strain: DH5alpha
  Copy number: High Copy
Gene/Insert
  Gene/Insert name: mEGFP, YAPS127A- L318E
  Species: H. sapiens (human)
  Mutation: YAPS127A- L318E
  Entrez Gene: YAP1 (a.k.a. COB1, YAP, YAP-1, YAP2, YAP65, YKI)
  Cloning method: Gibson Cloning
Terms and licenses: Academic/Nonprofit Terms; Industry Terms: Not Available to Industry
How to cite: mEGFP-N1 YAPS127A- L318E was a gift from Shuguo Sun (Addgene plasmid # 166465 ; http://n2t.net/addgene:166465 ; RRID:Addgene_166465)
