[The description below was written by a language model from this plasmid's Addgene catalogue record and pLannotate feature annotations shown in this document.]
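Description:
mEGFP-N1 YAPS127A- L318E is a mammalian expression plasmid built on the mEGFP-N1 backbone that produces human YAP1 carrying the S127A and L318E substitutions fused to monomeric EGFP. In the 6,183-nt sequenced record, the human cytomegalovirus immediate early enhancer and promoter sit upstream of a remnant of the multiple cloning site. This is followed by the YAP1 coding sequence and then, after a short linker region, the mEGFP coding sequence (EGFP with the monomerizing A206K change), so the fluorescent protein is at the C-terminus of YAP. An SV40 polyadenylation signal terminates the transcript. The short "large T antigen" fragment annotated just before it is most likely part of the SV40-derived 3' region rather than a functional element. The insert was introduced by Gibson cloning.

The plasmid is propagated in E. coli through a high-copy ColE1/pUC-type origin and is selected with kanamycin. The single NeoR/KanR gene (Tn5 aminoglycoside phosphotransferase) is preceded by both a bacterial bla promoter and the SV40 enhancer/early promoter and is followed by an HSV TK poly(A) signal. It therefore confers kanamycin resistance in bacteria and can also provide G418 selection in transfected mammalian cells. An f1 origin is also present. The small ble and bGH poly(A) fragments appear to be backbone remnants.

From general knowledge, S127 is the LATS phosphorylation site that mediates 14-3-3 binding, so S127A is commonly used to favour nuclear, active YAP. The record does not state the rationale for L318E. The associated publication concerns YAP phase separation, which suggests the construct is used for live-cell imaging of the localization and condensate behaviour of this YAP mutant.
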