Features (pLannotate 1.2.2; 16 found; start..end, strand, type, name):
      1..304     +  enhancer       CMV enhancer: human cytomegalovirus immediate early enhancer
    305..508     +  promoter       CMV promoter: human cytomegalovirus (CMV) immediate early promoter
    531..574     +  misc_feature   MCS (fragment): multiple cloning site
    575..2038    +  CDS            YAP1: YAP1_HUMAN - Also known as YAP65. Experimental evidence at protein level: Swiss-Prot protein existence level 1. [Isoform 3]: Activates the C-terminal fragment (CTF) of ERBB4 (isoform 3). From Homo sapiens (Human).
   2069..2788    +  CDS            mEGFP: enhanced GFP with monomerizing A206K mutation (Zacharias et al., 2002) mammalian codon-optimized
   2805..2888    +  CDS            large T antigen (fragment): large T antigen from SV40 (simian virus 40)
   2911..3032    +  polyA_signal   SV40 poly(A) signal: SV40 polyadenylation signal
   3066..3494    -  rep_origin     f1 ori (sequence partly withheld): f1 bacteriophage origin of replication; arrow indicates direction of (+) strand synthesis
   3521..3625    +  promoter       AmpR promoter: bla
   3627..3984    +  promoter       SV40 promoter: SV40 enhancer and early promoter
   4019..4813    +  CDS            NeoR/KanR: aminoglycoside phosphotransferase from Tn5; aph(3')-II (or nptII); confers resistance to neomycin, kanamycin, and G418 (Geneticin®)
   4834..4986    +  CDS            ble (fragment): BLE_KLEPN - Experimental evidence at protein level: Swiss-Prot protein existence level 1. Binding protein with a strong affinity to the bleomycin family of antibiotics. Binds to CL990; an antimitotic-antibiotic compound. From Klebsiella pneumoniae.
   5045..5092    +  polyA_signal   HSV TK poly(A) signal: herpes simplex virus thymidine kinase polyadenylation signal (Cole and Stacy, 1985)
   5183..5199    -  polyA_signal   bGH poly(A) signal (fragment): bovine growth hormone polyadenylation signal
   5421..6009    +  rep_origin     ori: high-copy-number ColE1/pMB1/pBR322/pUC origin of replication
   6124..6183    +  enhancer       CMV enhancer (fragment): human cytomegalovirus immediate early enhancer
>Addgene plasmid #166465 | mEGFP-N1 YAPS127A- L318E | addgene full sequence | sequence record 330041 | Addgene NGS Result
CGTTACATAACTTACGGTAAATGGCCCGCCTGGCTGACCGCCCAACGACCCCCGCCCATTGACGTCAATA
ATGACGTATGTTCCCATAGTAACGCCAATAGGGACTTTCCATTGACGTCAATGGGTGGAGTATTTACGGT
AAACTGCCCACTTGGCAGTACATCAAGTGTATCATATGCCAAGTACGCCCCCTATTGACGTCAATGACGG
TAAATGGCCCGCCTGGCATTATGCCCAGTACATGACCTTATGGGACTTTCCTACTTGGCAGTACATCTAC
GTATTAGTCATCGCTATTACCATGGTGATGCGGTTTTGGCAGTACATCAATGGGCGTGGATAGCGGTTTG
ACTCACGGGGATTTCCAAGTCTCCACCCCATTGACGTCAATGGGAGTTTGTTTTGGCACCAAAATCAACG
GGACTTTCCAAAATGTCGTAACAACTCCGCCCCATTGACGCAAATGGGCGGTAGGCGTGTACGGTGGGAG
GTCTATATAAGCAGAGCTGGTTTAGTGAACCGTCAGATCCGCTAGCGCTACCGGACTCAGATCTCGAGCT
CAAGCTTCGAATTCATGGACCCCGGGCAGCAGCCGCCGCCTCAACCGGCCCCCCAGGGCCAAGGGCAGCC
GCCTTCGCAGCCCCCGCAGGGGCAGGGCCCGCCGTCCGGACCCGGGCAACCGGCACCCGCGGCGACCCAG
GCGGCGCCGCAGGCACCCCCCGCCGGGCATCAGATCGTGCACGTCCGCGGGGACTCGGAGACCGACCTGG
AGGCGCTCTTCAACGCCGTCATGAACCCCAAGACGGCCAACGTGCCCCAGACCGTGCCCATGAGGCTCCG
GAAGCTGCCCGACTCCTTCTTCAAGCCGCCGGAGCCCAAATCCCACTCCCGACAGGCCAGTACTGATGCA
GGCACTGCAGGAGCCCTGACTCCACAGCATGTTCGAGCTCATGCCTCTCCAGCTTCTCTGCAGTTGGGAG
CTGTTTCTCCTGGGACACTGACCCCCACTGGAGTAGTCTCTGGCCCAGCAGCTACACCCACAGCTCAGCA
TCTTCGACAGTCTTCTTTTGAGATACCTGATGATGTACCTCTGCCAGCAGGTTGGGAGATGGCAAAGACA
TCTTCTGGTCAGAGATACTTCTTAAATCACATCGATCAGACAACAACATGGCAGGACCCCAGGAAGGCCA
TGCTGTCCCAGATGAACGTCACAGCCCCCACCAGTCCACCAGTGCAGCAGAATATGATGAACTCGGCTTC
AGGTCCTCTTCCTGATGGATGGGAACAAGCCATGACTCAGGATGGAGAAATTTACTATATAAACCATAAG
AACAAGACCACCTCTTGGCTAGACCCAAGGCTTGACCCTCGTTTTGCCATGAACCAGAGAATCAGTCAGA
GTGCTCCAGTGAAACAGCCACCACCCCTGGCTCCCCAGAGCCCACAGGGAGGCGTCATGGGTGGCAGCAA
CTCCAACCAGCAGCAACAGATGCGACTGCAGCAACTGCAGATGGAGAAGGAGAGGGAGCGGCTGAAACAG
CAAGAACTGCTTCGGCAGGAGTTAGCCCTGCGTAGCCAGTTACCAACACTGGAGCAGGATGGTGGGACTC
AAAATCCAGTGTCTTCTCCCGGGATGTCTCAGGAATTGAGAACAATGACGACCAATAGCTCAGATCCTTT
CCTTAACAGTGGCACCTATCACTCTCGAGATGAGAGTACAGACAGTGGACTAAGCATGAGCAGCTACAGT
GTCCCTCGAACCCCAGATGACTTCCTGAACAGTGTGGATGAGATGGATACAGGTGATACTATCAACCAAA
GCACCCTGCCCTCACAGCAGAACCGTTTCCCAGACTACCTTGAAGCCATTCCTGGGACAAATGTGGACCT
TGGAACACTGGAAGGAGATGGAATGAACATAGAAGGAGAGGAGCTGATGCCAAGTCTGCAGGAAGCTTTG
AGTTCTGACATCCTTAATGACATGGAGTCTGTTTTGGCTGCCACCAAGCTAGATAAAGAAAGCTTTCTTA
CATGGTTAGGTGGAGGCGGGTCTCCACCGGTCGCCACCATGGTGAGCAAGGGCGAGGAGCTGTTCACCGG
GGTGGTGCCCATCCTGGTCGAGCTGGACGGCGACGTAAACGGCCACAAGTTCAGCGTGTCCGGCGAGGGC
GAGGGCGATGCCACCTACGGCAAGCTGACCCTGAAGTTCATCTGCACCACCGGCAAGCTGCCCGTGCCCT
GGCCCACCCTCGTGACCACCCTGACCTACGGCGTGCAGTGCTTCAGCCGCTACCCCGACCACATGAAGCA
GCACGACTTCTTCAAGTCCGCCATGCCCGAAGGCTACGTCCAGGAGCGCACCATCTTCTTCAAGGACGAC
GGCAACTACAAGACCCGCGCCGAGGTGAAGTTCGAGGGCGACACCCTGGTGAACCGCATCGAGCTGAAGG
GCATCGACTTCAAGGAGGACGGCAACATCCTGGGGCACAAGCTGGAGTACAACTACAACAGCCACAACGT
CTATATCATGGCCGACAAGCAGAAGAACGGCATCAAGGTGAACTTCAAGATCCGCCACAACATCGAGGAC
GGCAGCGTGCAGCTCGCCGACCACTACCAGCAGAACACCCCCATCGGCGACGGCCCCGTGCTGCTGCCCG
ACAACCACTACCTGAGCACCCAGTCCAAGCTGAGCAAAGACCCCAACGAGAAGCGCGATCACATGGTCCT
GCTGGAGTTCGTGACCGCCGCCGGGATCACTCTCGGCATGGACGAGCTGTACAAGTAAAGCGGCCGCGAC
TCTAGATCATAATCAGCCATACCACATTTGTAGAGGTTTTACTTGCTTTAAAAAACCTCCCACACCTCCC
CCTGAACCTGAAACATAAAATGAATGCAATTGTTGTTGTTAACTTGTTTATTGCAGCTTATAATGGTTAC
AAATAAAGCAATAGCATCACAAATTTCACAAATAAAGCATTTTTTTCACTGCATTCTAGTTGTGGTTTGT
CCAAACTCATCAATGTATCTTAAGGCGTAAATTGTAAGCGTTAATATTTTGTTAAAATTCGCGTTAAATT
TTTGTTAAATCAGCTCATTTTTTAACCAATAGGCCGAAATCGGCAAAATCCCTTATAAATCAAAAGAATA
GACCGAGATAGGGT
[37 nt withheld, positions 3165-3201]
AAAGAACGTGGACTCCAACGTCAAAGG
[49 nt withheld, positions 3229-3277]
T
[91 nt withheld, positions 3279-3369]
G
[124 nt withheld, positions 3371-3494]
CAGGTGGCACTTTTCGGGGAAATGTGCGCGGAACCCCTATTTGTTTATTTTTCTAAATACATTCAAATAT
GTATCCGCTCATGAGACAATAACCCTGATAAATGCTTCAATAATATTGAAAAAGGAAGAGTCCTGAGGCG
GAAAGAACCAGCTGTGGAATGTGTGTCAGTTAGGGTGTGGAAAGTCCCCAGGCTCCCCAGCAGGCAGAAG
TATGCAAAGCATGCATCTCAATTAGTCAGCAACCAGGTGTGGAAAGTCCCCAGGCTCCCCAGCAGGCAGA
AGTATGCAAAGCATGCATCTCAATTAGTCAGCAACCATAGTCCCGCCCCTAACTCCGCCCATCCCGCCCC
TAACTCCGCCCAGTTCCGCCCATTCTCCGCCCCATGGCTGACTAATTTTTTTTATTTATGCAGAGGCCGA
GGCCGCCTCGGCCTCTGAGCTATTCCAGAAGTAGTGAGGAGGCTTTTTTGGAGGCCTAGGCTTTTGCAAA
GATCGATCAAGAGACAGGATGAGGATCGTTTCGCATGATTGAACAAGATGGATTGCACGCAGGTTCTCCG
GCCGCTTGGGTGGAGAGGCTATTCGGCTATGACTGGGCACAACAGACAATCGGCTGCTCTGATGCCGCCG
TGTTCCGGCTGTCAGCGCAGGGGCGCCCGGTTCTTTTTGTCAAGACCGACCTGTCCGGTGCCCTGAATGA
ACTGCAAGACGAGGCAGCGCGGCTATCGTGGCTGGCCACGACGGGCGTTCCTTGCGCAGCTGTGCTCGAC
GTTGTCACTGAAGCGGGAAGGGACTGGCTGCTATTGGGCGAAGTGCCGGGGCAGGATCTCCTGTCATCTC
ACCTTGCTCCTGCCGAGAAAGTATCCATCATGGCTGATGCAATGCGGCGGCTGCATACGCTTGATCCGGC
TACCTGCCCATTCGACCACCAAGCGAAACATCGCATCGAGCGAGCACGTACTCGGATGGAAGCCGGTCTT
GTCGATCAGGATGATCTGGACGAAGAGCATCAGGGGCTCGCGCCAGCCGAACTGTTCGCCAGGCTCAAGG
CGAGCATGCCCGACGGCGAGGATCTCGTCGTGACCCATGGCGATGCCTGCTTGCCGAATATCATGGTGGA
AAATGGCCGCTTTTCTGGATTCATCGACTGTGGCCGGCTGGGTGTGGCGGACCGCTATCAGGACATAGCG
TTGGCTACCCGTGATATTGCTGAAGAGCTTGGCGGCGAATGGGCTGACCGCTTCCTCGTGCTTTACGGTA
TCGCCGCTCCCGATTCGCAGCGCATCGCCTTCTATCGCCTTCTTGACGAGTTCTTCTGAGCGGGACTCTG
GGGTTCGAAATGACCGACCAAGCGACGCCCAACCTGCCATCACGAGATTTCGATTCCACCGCCGCCTTCT
ATGAAAGGTTGGGCTTCGGAATCGTTTTCCGGGACGCCGGCTGGATGATCCTCCAGCGCGGGGATCTCAT
GCTGGAGTTCTTCGCCCACCCTAGGGGGAGGCTAACTGAAACACGGAAGGAGACAATACCGGAAGGAACC
CGCGCTATGACGGCAATAAAAAGACAGAATAAAACGCACGGTGTTGGGTCGTTTGTTCATAAACGCGGGG
TTCGGTCCCAGGGCTGGCACTCTGTCGATACCCCACCGAGACCCCATTGGGGCCAATACGCCCGCGTTTC
TTCCTTTTCCCCACCCCACCCCCCAAGTTCGGGTGAAGGCCCAGGGCTCGCAGCCAACGTCGGGGCGGCA
GGCCCTGCCATAGCCTCAGGTTACTCATATATACTTTAGATTGATTTAAAACTTCATTTTTAATTTAAAA
GGATCTAGGTGAAGATCCTTTTTGATAATCTCATGACCAAAATCCCTTAACGTGAGTTTTCGTTCCACTG
AGCGTCAGACCCCGTAGAAAAGATCAAAGGATCTTCTTGAGATCCTTTTTTTCTGCGCGTAATCTGCTGC
TTGCAAACAAAAAAACCACCGCTACCAGCGGTGGTTTGTTTGCCGGATCAAGAGCTACCAACTCTTTTTC
CGAAGGTAACTGGCTTCAGCAGAGCGCAGATACCAAATACTGTTCTTCTAGTGTAGCCGTAGTTAGGCCA
CCACTTCAAGAACTCTGTAGCACCGCCTACATACCTCGCTCTGCTAATCCTGTTACCAGTGGCTGCTGCC
AGTGGCGATAAGTCGTGTCTTACCGGGTTGGACTCAAGACGATAGTTACCGGATAAGGCGCAGCGGTCGG
GCTGAACGGGGGGTTCGTGCACACAGCCCAGCTTGGAGCGAACGACCTACACCGAACTGAGATACCTACA
GCGTGAGCTATGAGAAAGCGCCACGCTTCCCGAAGGGAGAAAGGCGGACAGGTATCCGGTAAGCGGCAGG
GTCGGAACAGGAGAGCGCACGAGGGAGCTTCCAGGGGGAAACGCCTGGTATCTTTATAGTCCTGTCGGGT
TTCGCCACCTCTGACTTGAGCGTCGATTTTTGTGATGCTCGTCAGGGGGGCGGAGCCTATGGAAAAACGC
CAGCAACGCGGCCTTTTTACGGTTCCTGGCCTTTTGCTGGCCTTTTGCTCACATGTTCTTTCCTGCGTTA
TCCCCTGATTCTGTGGATAACCGTATTACCGCCATGCATTAGTTATTAATAGTAATCAATTACGGGGTCA
TTAGTTCATAGCCCATATATGGAGTTCCG
